>Addgene plasmid #103608 | LSB-hsa-miR-519c-3p | depositor full sequence | sequence record 196264 | Full Sequence
AATTGAGGGGATAACGCAGGAAAGAACATGTGAGCAAAAGGCCAGCAAAAGGCCAGGAACCGTAAAAAGG
CCGCGTTGCTGGCGTTTTTCCATAGGCTCCGCCCCCCTGACGAGCATCACAAAAATCGACGCTCAAGTCA
GAGGTGGCGAAACCCGACAGGACTATAAAGATACCAGGCGTTTCCCCCTGGAAGCTCCCTCGTGCGCTCT
CCTGTTCCGACCCTGCCGCTTACCGGATACCTGTCCGCCTTTCTCCCTTCGGGAAGCGTGGCGCTTTCTC
ATAGCTCACGCTGTAGGTATCTCAGTTCGGTGTAGGTCGTTCGCTCCAAGCTGGGCTGTGTGCACGAACC
CCCCGTTCAGCCCGACCGCTGCGCCTTATCCGGTAACTATCGTCTTGAGTCCAACCCGGTAAGACACGAC
TTATCGCCACTGGCAGCAGCCACTGGTAACAGGATTAGCAGAGCGAGGTATGTAGGCGGTGCTACAGAGT
TCTTGAAGTGGTGGCCTAACTACGGCTACACTAGAAGAACAGTATTTGGTATCTGCGCTCTGCTGAAGCC
AGTTACCTTCGGAAAAAGAGTTGGTAGCTCTTGATCCGGCAAACAAACCACCGCTGGTAGCGGTGGTTTT
TTTGTTTGCAAGCAGCAGATTACGCGCAGAAAAAAAGGATCTCAAGAAGATCCTTTGATCTTTTCTACGG
GGTCTGACGCTCAGTGGAACGAAAACTCACGTTAAGGGATTTTGGTCATGAGATTATCAAAAAGGATCTT
CACCTAGATCCTTTTAAATTAAAAATGAAGTTTTAAATCAATCTAAAGTATATATGAGTAAACTTGGTCT
GACAGTTACCAATGCTTAATCAGTGAGGCACCTATCTCAGCGATCTGTCTATTTCGTTCATCCATAGTTG
CCTGACTCCCCGTCGTGTAGATAACTACGATACGGGAGGGCTTACCATCTGGCCCCAGTGCTGCAATGAT
ACCGCGAGAACCACGCTCACCGGCTCCAGATTTATCAGCAATAAACCAGCCAGCCGGAAGGGCCGAGCGC
AGAAGTGGTCCTGCAACTTTATCCGCCTCCATCCAGTCTATTAATTGTTGCCGGGAAGCTAGAGTAAGTA
GTTCGCCAGTTAATAGTTTGCGCAACGTTGTTGCCATTGCTACAGGCATCGTGGTGTCACGCTCGTCGTT
TGGTATGGCTTCATTCAGCTCCGGTTCCCAACGATCAAGGCGAGTTACATGATCCCCCATGTTGTGCAAA
AAAGCGGTTAGCTCCTTCGGTCCTCCGATCGTTGTCAGAAGTAAGTTGGCCGCAGTGTTATCACTCATGG
TTATGGCAGCACTGCATAATTCTCTTACTGTCATGCCATCCGTAAGATGCTTTTCTGTGACTGGTGAGTA
CTCAACCAAGTCATTCTGAGAATAGTGTATGCGGCGACCGAGTTGCTCTTGCCCGGCGTCAATACGGGAT
AATACCGCGCCACATAGCAGAACTTTAAAAGTGCTCATCATTGGAAAACGTTCTTCGGGGCGAAAACTCT
CAAGGATCTTACCGCTGTTGAGATCCAGTTCGATGTAACCCACTCGTGCACCCAACTGATCTTCAGCATC
TTTTACTTTCACCAGCGTTTCTGGGTGAGCAAAAACAGGAAGGCAAAATGCCGCAAAAAAGGGAATAAGG
GCGACACGGAAATGTTGAATACTCATACTCTTCCTTTTTCAATATTATTGAAGCATTTATCAGGGTTATT
GTCTCATGAGCGGATACATATTTGAATGTAGCTCCGAATTTCTCGAGGGCTTGTCGACGACGGCGGTCTC
CGTCGTCAGGATCATGAATTCGACCCGCCTGCCACCATGACCGAGTACAAGCCCACGGTGCGCCTCGCCA
CCCGCGACGACGTCCCCCGGGCCGTACGCACCCTCGCCGCCGCGTTCGCCGACTACCCCGCCACGCGCCA
CACCGTCGACCCGGACCGCCACATCGAGCGGGTCACCGAGCTGCAAGAACTCTTCCTCACGCGCGTCGGG
CTCGACATCGGCAAGGTGTGGGTCGCGGACGACGGCGCCGCGGTGGCGGTCTGGACCACGCCGGAGAGCG
TCGAAGCGGGGGCGGTGTTCGCCGAGATCGGCCCGCGCATGGCCGAGTTGAGCGGTTCCCGGCTGGCCGC
GCAGCAACAGATGGAAGGCCTCCTGGCGCCGCACCGGCCCAAGGAGCCCGCGTGGTTCCTGGCCACCGTC
GGCGTCTCGCCCGACCACCAGGGCAAGGGTCTGGGCAGCGCCGTCGTGCTCCCCGGAGTGGAGGCGGCCG
AGCGCGCCGGGGTGCCCGCCTTCCTGGAGACATCCGCGCCCCGCAACCTCCCCTTCTACGAGCGGCTCGG
CTTCACCGTCACCGCCGACGTCGAGGTGCCCGAAGGACCGCGCACCTGGTGCATGACCCGCAAGCCCGGT
GCCTGATACGCGTGAATTCACTCCTCAGGTGCAGGCTGCCTATCAGAAGGTGGTGGCTGGTGTGGCCAAT
GCCCTGGCTCACAAATACCACTGAGATCTTTTTCCCTCTGCCAAAAATTATGGGGACATCATGAAGCCCC
TTGAGCATCTGACTTCTGGCTAATAAAGGAAATTTATTTTCATTGCAATAGTGTGTTGGAATTTTTTGTG
TCTCTCACTCGGAAGGACATATGGGAGGGCAAATCATTTAAAACATCAGAATGAGTATTTGGTTTAGAGT
TTGGCAACATATGCCCATATGCTGGCTGCCATGAACAAAGGTTGGCTATAAAGAGGTCATCAGTATATGA
AACAGCCCCCTGCTGTCCATTCCTTATTCCATAGAAAAGCCTTGACTTGAGGTTAGATTTTTTTTATATT
TTGTTTTGTGTTATTTTTTTCTTTAACATCCCTAAAATTTTCCTTACATGTTTTACTAGCCAGATTTTTC
CTCCTCTCCTGACTACTCCCAGTCATAGCTGTCCCTCTTCTCTTATGGAGATCCCTCGACCTGCAGCCCA
AGCTTGAATTCTCTAGAATTACCCTGTTATCCCTATGCTTGGTTTACCGAGCTCTTATTGGTTTTCAAAC
TTCATTGACTGTGCCCAACGCGCCTGGGAGCTCACGGGGACAGCCCCCCCCCAAAGCCCCCAGGGATGTA
ATTACGTCCCTCCCCCGCTAGGGGGCAGCAGCGAGCCGCCCGGGGCTCCGCTCCGGTCCGGCGCTCCCCC
CGCATCCCCGAGCCGGCAGCGTGCGGGGACAGCCCGGGCACGGGGAAGGTGGCACGGGATCGCTTTCCTC
TGAACGCTTCTCGCTGCTCTTTGAGCCTGCAGACACCTGGGGGGATACGGGGAAAAAGCTAGGCTGAAAG
ACCGGTTCTTAGAATGACACGCGCCTGGGAGCTCACGGGGACAGCCCCCCCCCAAAGCCCCCAGGGATGT
AATTACGTCCCTCCCCCGCTAGGGGGCAGCAGCGAGCCGCCCGGGGCTCCGCTCCGGTCCGGCGCTCCCC
CCGCATCCCCGAGCCGGCAGCGTGCGGGGACAGCCCGGGCACGGGGAAGGTGGCACGGGATCGCTTTCCT
CTGAACGCTTCTCGCTGCTCTTTGAGCCTGCAGACACCTGGGGGGATACGGGGAAAAAGCTAACTTCTGA
GACGACAACTTTGTATAGAAAAGTTGGCTCCGAATTCGCCCTTGACAGCAGAGATCCAGTTTGGTTAATT
AATTGGCTCCGGTGCCCGTCAGTGGGCAGAGCGCACATCGCCCACAGTCCCCGAGAAGTTGTGGGGAGGG
GTCGGCAATTGAACCGGTGCCTAGAGAAGGTGGCGCGGGGTAAACTGGGAAAGTGATGTCGTGTACTGGC
TCCGCCTTTTTCCCGAGGGTGGGGGAGAACCGTATATAAGTGCAGTAGTCGCCGTGAACGTTCTTTTTCG
CAACGGGTTTGCCGCCAGAACACAGGTAAGTGCCGTGTGTGGTTCCCGCGGGCCTGGCCTCTTTACGGGT
TATGGCCCTTGCGTGCCTTGAATTACTTCCACCTGGCTGCAGTACGTGATTCTTGATCCCGAGCTTCGGG
TTGGAAGTGGGTGGGAGAGTTCGAGGCCTTGCGCTTAAGGAGCCCCTTCGCCTCGTGCTTGAGTTGAGGC
CTGGCCTGGGCGCTGGGGCCGCCGCGTGCGAATCTGGTGGCACCTTCGCGCCTGTCTCGCTGCTTTCGAT
AAGTCTCTAGCCATTTAAAATTTTTGATGACCTGCTGCGACGCTTTTTTTCTGGCAAGATAGTCTTGTAA
ATGCGGGCCAAGATCTGCACACTGGTATTTCGGTTTTTGGGGCCGCGGGCGGCGACGGGGCCCGTGCGTC
CCAGCGCACATGTTCGGCGAGGCGGGGCCTGCGAGCGCGGCCACCGAGAATCGGACGGGGGTAGTCTCAA
GCTGGCCGGCCTGCTCTGGTGCCTGGCCTCGCGCCGCCGTGTATCGCCCCGCCCTGGGCGGCAAGGCTGG
CCCGGTCGGCACCAGTTGCGTGAGCGGAAAGATGGCCGCTTCCCGGCCCTGCTGCAGGGAGCTCAAAATG
GAGGACGCGGCGCTCGGGAGAGCGGGCGGGTGAGTCACCCACACAAAGGAAAAGGGCCTTTCCGTCCTCA
GCCGTCGCTTCATGTGACTCCACGGAGTACCGGGCGCCGTCCAGGCACCTCGATTAGTTCTCGAGCTTTT
GGAGTACGTCGTCTTTAGGTTGGGGGGAGGGGTTTTATGCGATGGAGTTTCCCCACACTGAGTGGGTGGA
GACTGAAGTTAGGCCAGCTTGGCACTTGATGTAATTCTCCTTGGAATTTGCCCTTTTTGAGTTTGGATCT
TGGTTCATTCTCAAGCCTCAGACAGTGGTTCAAAGTTTTTTTCTTCCATTTCAGGTGTCGTGAGAAGGGC
GAATTCGACCCAAGTTTGTACAAAAAAGCAGGCTGGATCCAGGTGCCACCATGGTGAGCGAGCTGATTAA
GGAGAACATGCACATGAAGCTGTACATGGAGGGCACCGTGAACAACCACCACTTCAAGTGCACATCCGAG
GGCGAAGGCAAGCCCTACGAGGGCACCCAGACCATGAGAATCAAGGCGGTCGAGGGCGGCCCTCTCCCCT
TCGCCTTCGACATCCTGGCTACCAGCTTCATGTACGGCAGCAAAACCTTCATCAACCACACCCAGGGCAT
CCCCGACTTCTTTAAGCAGTCCTTCCCCGAGGGCTTCACATGGGAGAGAGTCACCACATACGAAGATGGG
GGCGTGCTGACCGCTACCCAGGACACCAGCCTCCAGGACGGCTGCCTCATCTACAACGTCAAGATCAGAG
GGGTGAACTTCCCATCCAACGGCCCTGTGATGCAGAAGAAAACACTCGGCTGGGAGGCCTCCACCGAGAC
ACTGTACCCCGCTGACGGCGGCCTGGAAGGCAGAGCCGACATGGCCCTGAAGCTCGTGGGCGGGGGCCAC
CTGATCTGCAACCTTAAGACCACATACAGATCCAAGAAACCCGCTAAGAACCTCAAGATGCCCGGCGTCT
ACTATGTGGACAGGAGACTGGAAAGAATCAAGGAGGCCGACAAAGAGACATACGTCGAGCAGCACGAGGT
GGCTGTGGCCAGATACTGCGACCTCCCTAGCAAACTGGGGCACAAACTTAATTGAGAATTCTACCACCCA
GCTTTCTTGTACAAAGTGGTACGTCTCAAGACCAGAGGTCTCTGCTTAATACCTAATCCTCTAAAAAGAT
GCACTTTATCCTCTAAAAAGATGCACTTTATCCTCTAAAAAGATGCACTTTATCCTCTAAAAAGATGCAC
TTTCAACCAGAAGAGACCTGTGCTTCACTCCTCAGGTGCAGGCTGCCTATCAGAAGGTGGTGGCTGGTGT
GGCCAATGCCCTGGCTCACAAATACCACTGAGATCTTTTTCCCTCTGCCAAAAATTATGGGGACATCATG
AAGCCCCTTGAGCATCTGACTTCTGGCTAATAAAGGAAATTTATTTTCATTGCAATAGTGTGTTGGAATT
TTTTGTGTCTCTCACTCGGAAGGACATATGGGAGGGCAAATCATTTAAAACATCAGAATGAGTATTTGGT
TTAGAGTTTGGCAACATATGCCCATATGCTGGCTGCCATGAACAAAGGTTGGCTATAAAGAGGTCATCAG
TATATGAAACAGCCCCCTGCTGTCCATTCCTTATTCCATAGAAAAGCCTTGACTTGAGGTTAGATTTTTT
TTATATTTTGTTTTGTGTTATTTTTTTCTTTAACATCCCTAAAATTTTCCTTACATGTTTTACTAGCCAG
ATTTTTCCTCCTCTCCTGACTACTCCCAGTCATAGCTGTCCCTCTTCTCTTATGGAGATCCCGAGCGGTG
CGTTTTTATGCTTGTAGTATTGTATAATGTTTTTAAGATCCAAGCTTCTGACCTCTTCTCTTCCTCCCAC
AGGGCCTCGAGACAATTGCATCGATGGTACCAGTGAAAGTCTGCAATGAATTCGAGTTGGCGCGCCTGTC
ATTCTAAATCTCTCTTTCAGCCTAAAGCTTTTTCCCCGTATCCCCCCAGGTGTCTGCAGGCTCAAAGAGC
AGCGAGAAGCGTTCAGAGGAAAGCGATCCCGTGCCACCTTCCCCGTGCCCGGGCTGTCCCCGCACGCTGC
CGGCTCGGGGATGCGGGGGGAGCGCCGGACCGGAGCGGAGCCCCGGGCGGCTCGCTGCTGCCCCCTAGCG
GGGGAGGGACGTAATTACATCCCTGGGGGCTTTGGGAGGGGGCTGTCCCCGTGAGCTCCCAGGCGCGCCT
GTCATTCTAAATCTCTCTTTCAGCCTAAAGCTTTTTCCCCGTATCCCCCCAGGTGTCTGCAGGCTCAAAG
AGCAGCGAGAAGCGTTCAGAGGAAAGCGATCCCGTGCCACCTTCCCCGTGCCCGGGCTGTCCCCGCACGC
TGCCGGCTCGGGGATGCGGGGGGAGCGCCGGACCGGAGCGGAGCCCCGGGCGGCTCGCTGCTGCCCCCTA
GCGGGGGAGGGACGTAATTACATCCCTGGGGGCTTTGGGGGGGGGCTGTCCCCGTGAGCTCCCAGGCGCG
CCAACTCGGTACCGTATCGATGTCGACGTTAACGCTAGTGATATCAACTTTGTATAGAAAAGTTGGCTCC
GAATTCGCCCTTGACAGCAGAGATCCAGTTTGGTTAATTAATTGGCTCCGGTGCCCGTCAGTGGGCAGAG
CGCACATCGCCCACAGTCCCCGAGAAGTTGTGGGGAGGGGTCGGCAATTGAACCGGTGCCTAGAGAAGGT
GGCGCGGGGTAAACTGGGAAAGTGATGTCGTGTACTGGCTCCGCCTTTTTCCCGAGGGTGGGGGAGAACC
GTATATAAGTGCAGTAGTCGCCGTGAACGTTCTTTTTCGCAACGGGTTTGCCGCCAGAACACAGGTAAGT
GCCGTGTGTGGTTCCCGCGGGCCTGGCCTCTTTACGGGTTATGGCCCTTGCGTGCCTTGAATTACTTCCA
CCTGGCTGCAGTACGTGATTCTTGATCCCGAGCTTCGGGTTGGAAGTGGGTGGGAGAGTTCGAGGCCTTG
CGCTTAAGGAGCCCCTTCGCCTCGTGCTTGAGTTGAGGCCTGGCCTGGGCGCTGGGGCCGCCGCGTGCGA
ATCTGGTGGCACCTTCGCGCCTGTCTCGCTGCTTTCGATAAGTCTCTAGCCATTTAAAATTTTTGATGAC
CTGCTGCGACGCTTTTTTTCTGGCAAGATAGTCTTGTAAATGCGGGCCAAGATCTGCACACTGGTATTTC
GGTTTTTGGGGCCGCGGGCGGCGACGGGGCCCGTGCGTCCCAGCGCACATGTTCGGCGAGGCGGGGCCTG
CGAGCGCGGCCACCGAGAATCGGACGGGGGTAGTCTCAAGCTGGCCGGCCTGCTCTGGTGCCTGGCCTCG
CGCCGCCGTGTATCGCCCCGCCCTGGGCGGCAAGGCTGGCCCGGTCGGCACCAGTTGCGTGAGCGGAAAG
ATGGCCGCTTCCCGGCCCTGCTGCAGGGAGCTCAAAATGGAGGACGCGGCGCTCGGGAGAGCGGGCGGGT
GAGTCACCCACACAAAGGAAAAGGGCCTTTCCGTCCTCAGCCGTCGCTTCATGTGACTCCACGGAGTACC
GGGCGCCGTCCAGGCACCTCGATTAGTTCTCGAGCTTTTGGAGTACGTCGTCTTTAGGTTGGGGGGAGGG
GTTTTATGCGATGGAGTTTCCCCACACTGAGTGGGTGGAGACTGAAGTTAGGCCAGCTTGGCACTTGATG
TAATTCTCCTTGGAATTTGCCCTTTTTGAGTTTGGATCTTGGTTCATTCTCAAGCCTCAGACAGTGGTTC
AAAGTTTTTTTCTTCCATTTCAGGTGTCGTGAGAAGGGCGAATTCGACCCAAGTTTGTACAAAAAAGCAG
GCTCGCCACCATGGTGAGCAAGGGCGAGGAGCTGTTCACCGGGGTGGTGCCCATCCTGGTCGAGCTGGAC
GGCGACGTAAACGGCCACAAGTTCAGCGTGAGGGGCGAGGGCGAGGGCGATGCCACCAACGGCAAGCTGA
CCCTGAAGTTCATCTGCACCACCGGCAAGCTGCCCGTGCCCTGGCCCACCCTCGTGACCACCCTGAGCCA
CGGCGTGCAGTGCTTCGCCCGCTACCCCGACCACATGAAGCAGCACGACTTCTTCAAGTCCGCCATGCCC
GAAGGCTACGTCCAGGAGCGCACCATCTTCTTCAAGGACGACGGCACCTACAAGACCCGCGCCGAGGTGA
AGTTCGAGGGCGACACCCTAGTGAACCGCATCGAGCTGAAGGGCGTCGACTTCAAGGAGGACGGCAACAT
CCTGGGGCACAAGCTGGAGTACAACTTCAACAGCCACAACATCTATATCATGGCCGTCAAGCAGAAGAAC
GGCATCAAGGTGAACTTCAAGATCCGCCACAACGTGGAGGACGGCAGCGTGCAGCTCGCCGACCACTACC
AGCAGAACACCCCCATCGGCGACGGCCCCGTGCTGCTGCCCGACAGCCACTACCTGAGCACCCAGTCCGT
GCTGAGCAAAGACCCCAACGAGAAGCGCGATCACATGGTCCTGCTGGAGTTCCGCACCGCCGCCGGGATC
ACTCTCGGCATGGACGAGCTGTACAAGTAATACCACCCAGCTTTCTTGTACAAAGTGGTACGCGTGAATT
CACTCCTCAGGTGCAGGCTGCCTATCAGAAGGTGGTGGCTGGTGTGGCCAATGCCCTGGCTCACAAATAC
CACTGAGATCTTTTTCCCTCTGCCAAAAATTATGGGGACATCATGAAGCCCCTTGAGCATCTGACTTCTG
GCTAATAAAGGAAATTTATTTTCATTGCAATAGTGTGTTGGAATTTTTTGTGTCTCTCACTCGGAAGGAC
ATATGGGAGGGCAAATCATTTAAAACATCAGAATGAGTATTTGGTTTAGAGTTTGGCAACATATGCCCAT
ATGCTGGCTGCCATGAACAAAGGTTGGCTATAAAGAGGTCATCAGTATATGAAACAGCCCCCTGCTGTCC
ATTCCTTATTCCATAGAAAAGCCTTGACTTGAGGTTAGATTTTTTTTATATTTTGTTTTGTGTTATTTTT
TTCTTTAACATCCCTAAAATTTTCCTTACATGTTTTACTAGCCAGATTTTTCCTCCTCTCCTGACTACTC
CCAGTCATAGCTGTCCCTCTTCTCTTATGGAGATCCCTCGACCTGCAGCCCAAGCTTGGCGTAATCATGG
TCATAGCTGTTTCCTGTGTGAAATTGTTATCCGCTCACAATTCCACACAACATACGAGCCGGAAGCATAA
AGTGTAAAGCCTGGGGTGCCTAATGAGTGAGCTAACTCACATTAATTGCGTTGCGCTCACTGCCCGCTTT
CCAGTCGGGAAACCTGTCGTGCCAGCGGATCGACAGTACTAAGCTTGGTCTAATACCCAATCTCTCGTCT
TATCCAGATGTTTTATACGCCTCTGGCCCGTGTCTCAAAATCTCTGATGTTACATTGCACAAGATAAAAT
AATATCATCATGAACAATAAAACTGTCTGCTTACATAAACAGTAATACAAGGGGTGTTATGAGCCATATT
CAACGGGAAACGTCGAGGCCGCGATTAAATTCCAACATGGATGCTGATTTATATGGGTATAAATGGGCTC
GCGATAATGTCGGGCAATCAGGTGCGACAATCTATCGCTTGTATGGGAAGCCCGATGCGCCAGAGTTGTT
TCTGAAACATGGCAAAGGTAGCGTTGCCAATGATGTTACAGATGAGATGGTCAGACTAAACTGGCTGACG
GAATTTATGCCTCTTCCGACCATCAAGCATTTTATCCGTACTCCTGATGATGCATGGTTACTCACCACTG
CGATCCCCGGAAAAACAGCATTCCAGGTATTAGAAGAATATCCTGATTCAGGTGAAAATATTGTTGATGC
GCTGGCAGTGTTCCTGCGCCGGTTGCATTCGATTCCTGTTTGTAATTGTCCTTTTAACAGCGATCGCGTA
TTTCGTCTCGCTCAGGCGCAATCACGAATGAATAACGGTTTGGTTGATGCGAGTGATTTTGATGACGAGC
GTAATGGCTGGCCTGTTGAACAAGTCTGGAAAGAAATGCATAAACTTTTGCCATTCTCACCGGATTCAGT
CGTCACTCATGGTGATTTCTCACTTGATAACCTTATTTTTGACGAGGGGAAATTAATAGGTTGTATTGAT
GTTGGACGAGTCGGAATCGCAGACCGATACCAGGATCTTGCCATCCTATGGAACTGCCTCGGTGAGTTTT
CTCCTTCATTACAGAAACGGCTTTTTCAAAAATATGGTATTGATAATCCTGATATGAATAAATTGCAGTT
TCATTTGATGCTCGATGAGTTTTTCTAATCAGAATTGGTTAATTGGTTGTAACACTGGCAGAGCATTACG
CTGACTTGACGGGACGGCGCAAGCTCATGACCAAAATCCCTTAACGTGAGTTACGCGTCGTTCCACTGAG
CGTCAGAGGTATCACTAGTATTACAGAGGTAAGTTATAACAGTCGCCTAACCC
Features (pLannotate 1.2.2; 28 found; start..end, strand, type, name):
     87..675     -  rep_origin     ori: high-copy-number ColE1/pMB1/pBR322/pUC origin of replication
    846..1706    -  CDS            AmpR: β-lactamase; bla; confers resistance to ampicillin, carbenicillin, and related antibiotics
   1707..1778    -  promoter       AmpR promoter: bla
   1857..2456    +  CDS            PuroR: puromycin N-acetyltransferase; pac from Streptomyces alboniger; confers resistance to puromycin
   2461..2541    +  CDS            HBB (fragment): HBB_PONPY - Experimental evidence at transcript level: Swiss-Prot protein existence level 2. Involved in oxygen transport from the lung to the various peripheral tissues. From Pongo pygmaeus (Bornean orangutan).
   2612..2667    +  polyA_signal   β-globin poly(A) signal: rabbit β-globin polyadenylation signal (Gil and Proudfoot, 1987)
   3646..3666    +  protein_bind   attB4: mutant version of attB; core recombination site for the Gateway® BP reaction BP Clonase™
   3734..3945    +  promoter       EF-1α core promoter: core promoter for human elongation factor EF-1α
   3946..4884    +  intron         EF-1α intron A: intron upstream of the start codon of human EF-1α
   4911..4931    +  protein_bind   attB1: mutant version of attB; core recombination site for the Gateway® BP reaction BP Clonase™
   4951..5646    +  CDS            mKate2: mKate2 is a basic (constitutively fluorescent) red fluorescent protein published in 2009, derived from Entacmaea quadricolor. It is reported to be a rapidly-maturing monomer with moderate acid sensitivity.
   5666..5690    -  protein_bind   attB2: mutant version of attB; recombination site for the Gateway® BP reaction BP Clonase™
   5834..5908    +  CDS            HBB (fragment): HBB_PONPY - Experimental evidence at transcript level: Swiss-Prot protein existence level 2. Involved in oxygen transport from the lung to the various peripheral tissues. From Pongo pygmaeus (Bornean orangutan).
   5979..6034    +  polyA_signal   β-globin poly(A) signal: rabbit β-globin polyadenylation signal (Gil and Proudfoot, 1987)
   6418..6443    +  misc_feature   SA: splice acceptor site
   7115..7135    +  protein_bind   attB4: mutant version of attB; core recombination site for the Gateway® BP reaction BP Clonase™
   7203..7414    +  promoter       EF-1α core promoter: core promoter for human elongation factor EF-1α
   7415..8353    +  intron         EF-1α intron A: intron upstream of the start codon of human EF-1α
   8380..8400    +  protein_bind   attB1: mutant version of attB; core recombination site for the Gateway® BP reaction BP Clonase™
   8411..9127    +  CDS            EBFP2: EBFP2 is a basic (constitutively fluorescent) blue fluorescent protein published in 2007, derived from Aequorea victoria. It is reported to be a rapidly-maturing monomer with moderate acid sensitivity.
   9135..9159    -  protein_bind   attB2: mutant version of attB; recombination site for the Gateway® BP reaction BP Clonase™
   9163..9243    +  CDS            HBB (fragment): HBB_PONPY - Experimental evidence at transcript level: Swiss-Prot protein existence level 2. Involved in oxygen transport from the lung to the various peripheral tissues. From Pongo pygmaeus (Bornean orangutan).
   9314..9369    +  polyA_signal   β-globin poly(A) signal: rabbit β-globin polyadenylation signal (Gil and Proudfoot, 1987)
   9752..9774    -  protein_bind   lac operator (fragment): The lac repressor binds to the lac operator to inhibit transcription in E. coli. This inhibition can be relieved by adding lactose or isopropyl-β-D-thiogalactopyranoside (IPTG). lac repressor encoded by lacI
   9778..9808    -  promoter       lac promoter: promoter for the E. coli lac operon
   9823..9844    -  protein_bind   CAP binding site: CAP binding activates transcription in the presence of cAMP. E. coli catabolite activator protein
   9857..9896    -  CDS            lacI (fragment): lac repressor; lacI; The lac repressor binds to the lac operator to inhibit transcription in E. coli. This inhibition can be relieved by adding lactose or isopropyl-β-D-thiogalactopyranoside (IPTG).
  10069..10878   +  CDS            KanR: aminoglycoside phosphotransferase; aph(3')-Ia; confers resistance to kanamycin in bacteria or G418 (Geneticin®) in eukaryotes
