[The description below was written by a language model from this plasmid's Addgene catalogue record and pLannotate feature annotations shown in this document.]
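Description:
LSB-hsa-miR-519c-3p is a mammalian expression plasmid from a synthetic-biology series of fluorescent microRNA sensors, built on the "Low Sensor Backbone" (LSB). The depositor's full sequence is about 11 kb. It replicates in E. coli from a high-copy ColE1/pUC-type origin and carries both a β-lactamase gene (ampicillin) and an aph(3')-Ia gene (kanamycin), matching the dual bacterial selection listed in the record. A puromycin N-acetyltransferase coding sequence followed by a rabbit β-globin polyadenylation signal is also present for selection in mammalian cells. No dedicated mammalian promoter is annotated directly upstream of it.

The payload consists of two parallel transcription units with the same architecture: a human EF-1α core promoter with its intron A, a fluorescent protein coding sequence flanked by Gateway attB1/attB2 scars (with attB4 upstream of the promoter), and a β-globin 3' region and poly(A) signal. One unit expresses the red protein mKate2 and the other the blue protein EBFP2. According to the record, a target site for human miR-519c-3p sits in the 3' UTR of the mKate2 transcript. This site is not separately annotated in the feature table, but it presumably lies in the unannotated stretch between attB2 and the β-globin sequence. In cells where miR-519c-3p is active, the mKate2 mRNA is repressed. EBFP2 lacks the target and reports plasmid delivery and expression capacity, so the mKate2-to-EBFP2 ratio gives a normalised readout of miRNA activity.

The depositor notes that the repeated poly(A) elements make the plasmid inherently unstable. The physical plasmid also differs slightly from the deposited sequence, including short insertions flanking the puromycin coding region that are said not to impair puromycin selection.
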