Addgene plasmid #103608: LSB-hsa-miR-519c-3p
Purpose: Used to sense miRNA activity using fluorescence based tools. hsa-miR-519c-3p target in 3' UTR of of mKate. miRNA activity can be measured by the repression of mKate2 relative to EBFP2 fluorescent proteins . Plasmid is inherently unstable; please see Depositor Comments
Depositing lab: Ron Weiss. Depositing organization: Massachusetts Institute of Technology. Publication: A mixed antagonistic/synergistic miRNA repression model enables accurate predictions of multi-input miRNA sensor activity. Gam JJ, Babb J, Weiss R. Nat Commun. 2018 Jun 22;9(1):2430. doi: 10.1038/s41467-018-04575-0. PubMed 29934631.
Backbone
  Vector backbone: Low Sensor Backbone (LSB)
  Vector type: Mammalian Expression, Synthetic Biology
Growth in bacteria
  Bacterial resistance: Ampicillin and Kanamycin, 100 & 50 μg/mL
  Growth temperature: 30°C
  Growth strain: NEB Stable
  Copy number: High Copy
Gene/Insert
  Gene/Insert name: hsa-miR-519c-3p target
  Species: H. sapiens (human)
  Entrez Gene: MIR519C (a.k.a. MIRN519C)
  Promoter: EF-1a
  Cloning method: Gibson Cloning
Terms and licenses: Academic/Nonprofit Terms; Industry Terms: Not Available to Industry
Depositor comments: Please note that this plasmid is inherently unstable due to a repeating poly A element. We recommend performing a diagnostic digest on multiple colonies upon receipt. The depositors would like to note the presence of several discrepancies between the depositor sequence and physical plasmid sequence. In particular, the sequences upstream and downstream of the puromycin coding region have 10 bp insertions which do not affect the ability to perform puromycin selection. The sequences for those regions within the physical plasmids are as follows: Upstream of Puro: GAATTCGACCGCCTGTCTCAAGGTGCCACC; Downstream of Puro: GCTTTGAGACTACGCGTGAATTCACTCCTC. Please contact if you are interested in this plasmid prior to placing an order.
How to cite: LSB-hsa-miR-519c-3p was a gift from Ron Weiss (Addgene plasmid # 103608 ; http://n2t.net/addgene:103608 ; RRID:Addgene_103608)
