>Addgene plasmid #103608 | LSB-hsa-miR-519c-3p | depositor partial sequence | sequence record 196265 | hsa-miR-519c-3p target
ATCCTCTAAAAAGATGCACTTT
