>Addgene plasmid #103608 | LSB-hsa-miR-519c-3p | addgene partial sequence | sequence record 368581 | mKate2-F 5'-ACCCGCTAAGAACCTCAAGA-3'
TGGAAGAATCAAGGAGGCCGACAAAGAGACATACGTCGAGCAGCACGAGGTGGCTGTGGCCAGATACTGC
GACCTCCCTAGCAAACTGGGGCACAAACTTAATTGAGAATTCTACCACCCAGCTTTCTTGTACAAAGTGG
TACGTCTCAAGACCAGAGGTCTCTGCTTAATACCTAATCCTCTAAAAAGATGCACTTTATCCTCTAAAAA
GATGCACTTTATCCTCTAAAAAGATGCACTTTATCCTCTAAAAAGATGCACTTTCAACCAGAAGAGACCT
GTGCTTCACTCCTCAGGTGCAGGCTGCCTATCAGAAGGTGGTGGCTGGTGTGGCCAATGCCCTGGCTCAC
AAATACCACTGAGATCTTTTTCCCTCTGCCAAAAATTATGGGGACATCATGAAGCCCCTTGAGCATCTGA
CTTCTGGCTAATAAAGGAAATTTATTTTCATTGCAATAGTGTGTTGGAATTTTTTGTGTCTCTCACTCGG
AAGGACATATGGGAGGGCAAATCATTTAAAACATCAGAATGAGTATTTGGTTTAGAGTTTGGCAACATAT
GCCCATATGCTGGCTGCCATGAACAAAGGTTGGCTATAAAGAGGTCATCAGTATATGAAACAGCCCCCTG
CTGTCCATTCCTTATTCCATAGAAAAGCCTTGACTTGAGG
